>Addgene plasmid #12630 | pGEX Smad3 | addgene partial sequence | sequence record 160143 | pGEX5 5'-GGGCTGGCAAGCCACGTTTGGTG-3'
CGTGGATCCATGTCGTCCATCCTGCCTTTCACTCCCCCGATCGTGAAGCGCCTGCTGGGCTGGAAGAAGG
GCGAGCAGAACGGGCAGGAGGAGAAATGGTGCGAGAAGGCGGTCAAGAGCCTGGTCAAGAAACTCAAGAA
GACGGGGCAGCTGGACGAGCTGGAGAAGGCCATCACCACGCAGAACGTCAACACCAAGTGCATCACCATC
CCCAGGTCCCTGGATGGCCGGTTGCAGGTGTCCCATCGGAAGGGGCTCCCTCATGTCATCTACTGCCGCC
TGTGGCGATGGCCAGACCTGCACAGCCACCACGAGCTGCGGGCCATGGAGCTGTGTGAGTTCGCCTTCAA
TATGAAGAAGGACGAGGTCTGCGTGAATCCCTACCACTACCAGAGAGTAGAGACACCAGTTCTACCTCCT
GTGTTGGTGCCACGCCACACAGAGATCCCGGCCGAGTTCCCCCCACTGGACGACTACAGCCATTCCATCC
CCGAAAACACTAACTTCCCCGCAGGCATCGAGCCCCAGAGCAATATTCCAGAGACCCCACCCCCTGGCTA
CCTGAGTGAAGATGGAGAAACCAGTGACCACCAGATGAACCACAGCATGGACGCAGGTTCTCCAAACCTA
TCCCCGAATCCGATGTCCCCAGCACATAATAACTTGGACCTGCAGCCAGTTACCTACTGCGAGCCGGCCT
TCTGGTGCTCCATCTCCTACTACGAGCTGAACCAGCGCGTCGGGGAGACATTCCACGCCTCGCAGCCATC
CATGACTGTGGATGGCTTCACCGACCCCTCCAATTCGGA
