>Addgene plasmid #12630 | pGEX Smad3 | addgene partial sequence | sequence record 160144 | pGEX3 5'-CCGGGAGCTGCATGTGTCAGAGG-3'
ATCGTCAGTCAGTCACGATGAATTCCTGCAGCCCGATGTCTCTAAGACACACTGGAACAGCGGATGCTTG
GGGAGCCCATCTGGGTGAGGACCTTGTCAAGCCACTGCAAAGGCCCATTCAGGTGCAGCTCAATCCAGCA
GGGGGTACTGGTCACAGTCTGTCTCCTGTACTCCGCTCCCCAGCCTTTGACGAAGCTCATGCGGATGGTG
CACATTCGGGTCAACTGGTAGACAGCCTCAAAGCCCTGGTTGACCGACTGGGCCAGGAGGGCAGCGAACT
CCTGGTTGTTGAAGATCTTCAGGTTGCATCCTGGTGGGATCTTGCAGACGGTGGCCGGGTGCCAGCCATA
GCGCTGGTTACAGTTGGGAGACTGGACAAAAATAGCGCTGTCACTGAGGCACTCTGCGAAGACCTCCCCT
CCGATGTAGTAGAGCCGCACGCCTCTTCCGATGTGTCTCCGTGTCAGCTCCACTGCTGCATTCCTGTTGA
CATTGGAGAGCAGCCCTAGGCAGAAGCGCTCCGAATTGGAGGGGTCGGTGAAGCCATCCACAGTCATGGA
TGGCTGCGAGGCGTGGAATGTCTCCCCGACGCGCTGGTTCAGCTCGTAGTAGGAGATGGAGCACCAGAAG
GCCGGCTCGCAGTAGGTAACTGGCTGCAGGTCCAAGTTATTATGTGCTGGGGACATCGGATTCGGGGATA
GGTTTGGAGAACCTGCGTCCATGCTGTGGTTCATCTGGTGGTCACTGGTTTCTCCATCTTCACTCAGGTA
GCCAGGGGGTGGGGTCTCTGGAATATTGCTCTGGGGCTCGATGCCTGCGGGGAAGTTAGTGTTTTCGGGG
ATGGAATGGCTGTAGTCGTCCAGTGGGG
