[The description below was written by a language model from this plasmid's Addgene catalogue record.]
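Description:
pGEX Smad3 is a bacterial expression plasmid built on the pGEX 2T backbone (about 5 kb without insert), designed to produce human Smad3 as a glutathione S-transferase fusion protein in E. coli. It is maintained as a high-copy plasmid under ampicillin selection. The record contains no feature table, so the promoter, origin of replication and other backbone elements are not itemised. pGEX-series vectors generally drive the GST fusion from an IPTG-inducible tac promoter with a plasmid-borne lac repressor gene, and the 2T version generally places a thrombin cleavage site between GST and the cloning site, but these details are not confirmed here for this clone.

The insert is a roughly 1.3 kb human SMAD3 sequence (also known as MADR3 or MADH3), cloned by restriction digestion between the BamHI and EcoRI sites, both of which remain intact so the insert can be excised again. GST is supplied by the backbone and sits at the N-terminus of Smad3. Whether the insert represents the complete coding sequence is not explicitly stated, and the depositor refers users to the author's map for further details.

Smad3 is a receptor-regulated intracellular effector of TGF-beta signalling, and the associated publication concerns Mad homologues acting together as mediators of the TGF-beta response. A GST-Smad3 construct of this kind is typically used to express and purify recombinant protein on glutathione affinity resin. The purified protein can then serve in GST pull-down and other in vitro protein interaction assays, or as a substrate in phosphorylation studies, though the record itself does not specify the intended application.
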