Addgene plasmid #12630: pGEX Smad3
Depositing lab: Rik Derynck. Depositing organization: University of California, San Francisco (UCSF). Publication: Receptor-associated Mad homologues synergize as effectors of the TGF-beta response. Zhang Y, Feng X, We R, Derynck R. Nature. 1996 Sep 12. 383(6596):168-72. 10.1038/383168a0 PubMed 8774881.
Backbone
  Vector backbone: pGEX 2T
  Backbone manufacturer: Amersham
  Backbone size w/o insert (bp): 5000
  Vector type: Bacterial Expression
Growth in bacteria
  Bacterial resistance: Ampicillin, 100 μg/mL
  Growth temperature: 37°C
  Growth strain: DH5alpha
  Copy number: High Copy
Gene/Insert
  Gene/Insert name: Smad3 (alt name: MADR3)
  Species: H. sapiens (human)
  Insert size (bp): 1275
  Entrez Gene: SMAD3 (a.k.a. HSPC193, HsT17436, JV15-2, LDS1C, LDS3, MADH3, hMAD-3, hSMAD3, mad3)
  Tag / fusion protein: GST (N terminal on backbone)
  Cloning method: Restriction Enzyme; 5′ cloning site BamHI (not destroyed); 3′ cloning site EcoRI (not destroyed)
  Sequencing primers: 5′ pGEX 5'; 3′ pGEX 3'
Terms and licenses: Academic/Nonprofit Terms; Industry Terms: Not Available to Industry
Depositor comments: See author's map for details.
How to cite: pGEX Smad3 was a gift from Rik Derynck (Addgene plasmid # 12630 ; http://n2t.net/addgene:12630 ; RRID:Addgene_12630)
